>Addgene plasmid #81456 | pDONR223_AKT1_p.D44N | addgene full sequence | sequence record 166784 | Addgene NGS result
CTTTCCTGCGTTATCCCCTGATTCTGTGGATAACCGTATTACCGCCTTTGAGTGAGCTGATACCGCTCGC
CGCAGCCGAACGACCGAGCGCAGCGAGTCAGTGAGCGAGGAAGCGGAAGAGCGCCCAATACGCAAACCGC
CTCTCCCCGCGCGTTGGCCGATTCATTAATGCAGCTGGCACGACAGGTTTCCCGACTGGAAAGCGGGCAG
TGAGCGCAACGCAATTAATACGCGTACCGCTAGCCAGGAAGAGTTTGTAGAAACGCAAAAAGGCCATCCG
TCAGGATGGCCTTCTGCTTAGTTTGATGCCTGGCAGTTTATGGCGGGCGTCCTGCCCGCCACCCTCCGGG
CCGTTGCTTCACAACGTTCAAATCCGCTCCCGGCGGATTTGTCCTACTCAGGAGAGCGTTCACCGACAAA
CAACAGATAAAACGAAAGGCCCAGTCTTCCGACTGAGCCTTTCGTTTTATTTGATGCCTGGCAGTTCCCT
ACTCTCGCGTTAACGCTAGCATGGATGTTTTCCCAGTCACGACGTTGTAAAACGACGGCCAGTCTTAAGC
TCGGGCCCCAAATAATGATTTTATTTTGACTGATAGTGACCTGTTCGTTGCAACAAATTGATGAGCAATG
CTTTTTTATAATGCCAACTTTGTACAAAAAAGTTGGCACCATGAGCGACGTGGCTATTGTGAAGGAGGGT
TGGCTGCACAAACGAGGGGAGTACATCAAGACCTGGCGGCCACGCTACTTCCTCCTCAAGAATGATGGCA
CCTTCATTGGCTACAAGGAGCGGCCGCAGAATGTGGACCAACGTGAGGCTCCCCTCAACAACTTCTCTGT
GGCGCAGTGCCAGCTGATGAAGACGGAGCGGCCCCGGCCCAACACCTTCATCATCCGCTGCCTGCAGTGG
ACCACTGTCATCGAACGCACCTTCCATGTGGAGACTCCTGAGGAGCGGGAGGAGTGGACAACCGCCATCC
AGACTGTGGCTGACGGCCTCAAGAAGCAGGAGGAGGAGGAGATGGACTTCCGGTCGGGCTCACCCAGTGA
CAACTCAGGGGCTGAAGAGATGGAGGTGTCCCTGGCCAAGCCCAAGCACCGCGTGACCATGAACGAGTTT
GAGTACCTGAAGCTGCTGGGCAAGGGCACTTTCGGCAAGGTGATCCTGGTGAAGGAGAAGGCCACAGGCC
GCTACTACGCCATGAAGATCCTCAAGAAGGAAGTCATCGTGGCCAAGGACGAGGTGGCCCACACACTCAC
CGAGAACCGCGTCCTGCAGAACTCCAGGCACCCCTTCCTCACAGCCCTGAAGTACTCTTTCCAGACCCAC
GACCGCCTCTGCTTTGTCATGGAGTACGCCAACGGGGGCGAGCTGTTCTTCCACCTGTCCCGGGAGCGTG
TGTTCTCCGAGGACCGGGCCCGCTTCTATGGCGCTGAGATTGTGTCAGCCCTGGACTACCTGCACTCGGA
GAAGAACGTGGTGTACCGGGACCTCAAGCTGGAGAACCTCATGCTGGACAAGGACGGGCACATTAAGATC
ACAGACTTCGGGCTGTGCAAGGAGGGGATCAAGGACGGTGCCACCATGAAGACCTTTTGCGGCACACCTG
AGTACCTGGCCCCCGAGGTGCTGGAGGACAATGACTACGGCCGTGCAGTGGACTGGTGGGGGCTGGGCGT
GGTCATGTACGAGATGATGTGCGGTCGCCTGCCCTTCTACAACCAGGACCATGAGAAGCTTTTTGAGCTC
ATCCTCATGGAGGAGATCCGCTTCCCGCGCACGCTTGGTCCCGAGGCCAAGTCCTTGCTTTCAGGGCTGC
TCAAGAAGGACCCCAAGCAGAGGCTTGGCGGGGGCTCCGAGGACGCCAAGGAGATCATGCAGCATCGCTT
CTTTGCCGGTATCGTGTGGCAGCACGTGTACGAGAAGAAGCTCAGCCCACCCTTCAAGCCCCAGGTCACG
TCGGAGACTGACACCAGGTATTTTGATGAGGAGTTCACGGCCCAGATGATCACCATCACACCACCTGACC
AAGATGACAGCATGGAGTGTGTGGACAGCGAGCGCAGGCCCCACTTCCCCCAGTTCTCCTACTCGGCCAG
CGGCACGGCCTGCCCAACTTTCTTGTACAAAGTTGGCATTATAAGAAAGCATTGCTTATCAATTTGTTGC
AACGAACAGGTCACTATCAGTCAAAATAAAATCATTATTTGCCATCCAGCTGATATCCCCTATAGTGAGT
CGTATTACATGGTCATAGCTGTTTCCTGGCAGCTCTGGCCCGTGTCTCAAAATCTCTGATGTTACATTGC
ACAAGATAAAAATATATCATCATGCCTCCTCTAGACCAGCCAGGACAGAAATGCCTCGACTTCGCTGCTA
CCCAAGGTTGCCGGGTGACGCACACCGTGGAAACGGATGAAGGCACGAACCCAGTGGACATAAGCCTGTT
CGGTTCGTAAGCTGTAATGCAAGTAGCGTATGCGCTCACGCAACTGGTCCAGAACCTTGACCGAACGCAG
CGGTGGTAACGGCGCAGTGGCGGTTTTCATGGCTTGTTATGACTGTTTTTTTGGGGTACAGTCTATGCCT
CGGGCATCCAAGCAGCAAGCGCGTTACGCCGTGGGTCGATGTTTGATGTTATGGAGCAGCAACGATGTTA
CGCAGCAGGGCAGTCGCCCTAAAACAAAGTTAAACATTATGAGGGAAGCGGTGATCGCCGAAGTATCGAC
TCAACTATCAGAGGTAGTTGGCGTCATCGAGCGCCATCTCGAACCGACGTTGCTGGCCGTACATTTGTAC
GGCTCCGCAGTGGATGGCGGCCTGAAGCCACACAGTGATATTGATTTGCTGGTTACGGTGACCGTAAGGC
TTGATGAAACAACGCGGCGAGCTTTGATCAACGACCTTTTGGAAACTTCGGCTTCCCCTGGAGAGAGCGA
GATTCTCCGCGCTGTAGAAGTCACCATTGTTGTGCACGACGACATCATTCCGTGGCGTTATCCAGCTAAG
CGCGAACTGCAATTTGGAGAATGGCAGCGCAATGACATTCTTGCAGGTATCTTCGAGCCAGCCACGATCG
ACATTGATCTGGCTATCTTGCTGACAAAAGCAAGAGAACATAGCGTTGCCTTGGTAGGTCCAGCGGCGGA
GGAACTCTTTGATCCGGTTCCTGAACAGGATCTATTTGAGGCGCTAAATGAAACCTTAACGCTATGGAAC
TCGCCGCCCGACTGGGCTGGCGATGAGCGAAATGTAGTGCTTACGTTGTCCCGCATTTGGTACAGCGCAG
TAACCGGCAAAATCGCGCCGAAGGATGTCGCTGCCGACTGGGCAATGGAGCGCCTGCCGGCCCAGTATCA
GCCCGTCATACTTGAAGCTAGACAGGCTTATCTTGGACAAGAAGAAGATCGCTTGGCCTCGCGCGCAGAT
CAGTTGGAAGAATTTGTCCACTACGTGAAAGGCGAGATCACCAAGGTAGTCGGCAAATAACCCTCGAGCC
ACCCATGACCAAAATCCCTTAACGTGAGTTACGCGTCGTTCCACTGAGCGTCAGACCCCGTAGAAAAGAT
CAAAGGATCTTCTTGAGATCCTTTTTTTCTGCGCGTAATCTGCTGCTTGCAAACAAAAAAACCACCGCTA
CCAGCGGTGGTTTGTTTGCCGGATCAAGAGCTACCAACTCTTTTTCCGAAGGTAACTGGCTTCAGCAGAG
CGCAGATACCAAATACTGTTCTTCTAGTGTAGCCGTAGTTAGGCCACCACTTCAAGAACTCTGTAGCACC
GCCTACATACCTCGCTCTGCTAATCCTGTTACCAGTGGCTGCTGCCAGTGGCGATAAGTCGTGTCTTACC
GGGTTGGACTCAAGACGATAGTTACCGGATAAGGCGCAGCGGTCGGGCTGAACGGGGGGTTCGTGCACAC
AGCCCAGCTTGGAGCGAACGACCTACACCGAACTGAGATACCTACAGCGTGAGCTATGAGAAAGCGCCAC
GCTTCCCGAAGGGAGAAAGGCGGACAGGTATCCGGTAAGCGGCAGGGTCGGAACAGGAGAGCGCACGAGG
GAGCTTCCAGGGGGAAACGCCTGGTATCTTTATAGTCCTGTCGGGTTTCGCCACCTCTGACTTGAGCGTC
GATTTTTGTGATGCTCGTCAGGGGGGCGGAGCCTATGGAAAAACGCCAGCAACGCGGCCTTTTTACGGTT
CCTGGCCTTTTGCTGGCCTTTTGCTCACATGTT
Features (pLannotate 1.2.2; 12 found; start..end, strand, type, name):
    121..213     +  CDS            lacI (fragment): lac repressor; lacI; The lac repressor binds to the lac operator to inhibit transcription in E. coli. This inhibition can be relieved by adding lactose or isopropyl-β-D-thiogalactopyranoside (IPTG).
    268..295     -  terminator     rrnB T2 terminator: transcription terminator T2 from the E. coli rrnB gene
    427..470     +  terminator     rrnB T1 terminator: Escherichia coli rrnB; transcription terminator T1 from the E. coli rrnB gene
    517..553     -  CDS            lacZα (fragment): LacZα fragment of β-galactosidase; lacZ fragment
    570..665     +  protein_bind   attL3: mutant version of attL; recombination site for the Gateway® LR reaction LR Clonase™
    671..2110    +  CDS            Akt1: human serine/threonine protein kinase activated by growth factors; AKT1
   2113..2211    -  protein_bind   attL2: mutant version of attL; recombination site for the Gateway® LR reaction LR Clonase™
   2229..2247    -  promoter       T7 promoter: promoter for bacteriophage T7 RNA polymerase
   2437..2460    +  promoter       Pc promoter (fragment): intI1 (promoter lies within the coding sequence); class 1 integron promoter
   2636..2692    +  CDS            GmR (fragment): gentamycin acetyltransferase; aacC1; confers resistance to gentamycin
   2699..3490    +  CDS            SmR: aminoglycoside adenylyltransferase (Murphy, 1985); aadA; confers resistance to spectinomycin and streptomycin
   3583..4171    +  rep_origin     ori: high-copy-number ColE1/pMB1/pBR322/pUC origin of replication
