[The description below was written by a language model from this plasmid's Addgene catalogue record and pLannotate feature annotations shown in this document.]
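Description:
pDONR223_AKT1_p.D44N is a Gateway entry clone built on the Invitrogen pDONR223 backbone, carrying the human AKT1 open reading frame (reference transcript NM_005163.2) with a D44N amino-acid substitution. It belongs to the Target Accelerator Plasmid Collection, a set of cancer-associated variant clones made for systematic functional testing of rare alleles. The sequenced plasmid is 4,233 nt. It replicates in E. coli from a high-copy ColE1/pUC-type origin and is selected with spectinomycin through the aadA (SmR) aminoglycoside adenylyltransferase gene. The short Pc integron promoter and gentamicin-resistance fragments annotated just upstream of aadA appear to be remnants of the integron-derived resistance cassette rather than functional markers. The small lacI and lacZα fragments are likewise backbone remnants.

The AKT1 coding sequence, which encodes a growth factor-activated serine/threonine kinase, lies between two attL recombination sites. The automated annotation labels these attL3 and attL2; whatever the exact labels, they are the sites used by LR Clonase to transfer the insert directionally into a destination vector. The record lists no promoter for the insert, so the plasmid is a shuttle and storage clone, not an expression construct. rrnB T1 and T2 terminators upstream of the cassette insulate it from read-through transcription, and a T7 promoter sits just outside the downstream attL site, pointing back toward the insert. The depositor describes the clone as "open", meaning no stop codon immediately follows the ORF, so it can be moved into destination vectors that add C-terminal tags or fusions. Its typical use is to generate expression constructs for comparing the D44N variant with wild-type AKT1 in functional assays.
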