Addgene plasmid #81456: pDONR223_AKT1_p.D44N
Purpose: Gateway Donor vector containing AKT1 , part of the Target Accelerator Plasmid Collection.
Depositing lab: Jesse Boehm & William Hahn & David Root. Depositing organization: Broad Institute. Publication: Systematic Functional Interrogation of Rare Cancer Variants Identifies Oncogenic Alleles. Kim E, Ilic N, Shrestha Y, Zou L, Kamburov A, Zhu C, Yang X, Lubonja R, Tran N, Nguyen C, Lawrence MS, Piccioni F, Bagul M, Doench JG, Chouinard CR, Wu X, Hogstrom L, Natoli T, Tamayo P, Horn H, Corsello SM, Lage K, Root DE, Subramanian A, Golub TR, Getz G, Boehm JS, Hahn WC. Cancer Discov. 2016 Jul;6(7):714-26. doi: 10.1158/2159-8290.CD-16-0160. Epub 2016 May 4. PubMed 27147599.
Backbone
  Vector backbone: pDONR223
  Backbone manufacturer: Invitrogen
  Backbone size w/o insert (bp): 2790
  Vector type: Gateway Entry vector
Growth in bacteria
  Bacterial resistance: Spectinomycin, 50 μg/mL
  Growth temperature: 37°C
  Growth strain: DH5alpha
  Copy number: High Copy
Gene/Insert
  Gene/Insert name: NM_005163.2 (alt name: NM_005163.2)
  Species: H. sapiens (human)
  Mutation: D44N
  Entrez Gene: AKT1 (a.k.a. AKT, PKB, PKB-ALPHA, PRKBA, RAC, RAC-ALPHA)
  Promoter: None
  Cloning method: Gateway Cloning
  Sequencing primers: 5′ M13pUC-fwd; 3′ M13-Rev
Terms and licenses: Academic/Nonprofit Terms; Industry Terms: Not Available to Industry
Depositor comments: Open state: NO stop codon immediately follows insert
How to cite: pDONR223_AKT1_p.D44N was a gift from Jesse Boehm & William Hahn & David Root (Addgene plasmid # 81456 ; http://n2t.net/addgene:81456 ; RRID:Addgene_81456)
