>Addgene plasmid #81456 | pDONR223_AKT1_p.D44N | depositor partial sequence | sequence record 154775 | Insert sequence
ATGAGCGACGTGGCTATTGTGAAGGAGGGTTGGCTGCACAAACGAGGGGAGTACATCAAGACCTGGCGGC
CACGCTACTTCCTCCTCAAGAATGATGGCACCTTCATTGGCTACAAGGAGCGGCCGCAGAATGTGGACCA
ACGTGAGGCTCCCCTCAACAACTTCTCTGTGGCGCAGTGCCAGCTGATGAAGACGGAGCGGCCCCGGCCC
AACACCTTCATCATCCGCTGCCTGCAGTGGACCACTGTCATCGAACGCACCTTCCATGTGGAGACTCCTG
AGGAGCGGGAGGAGTGGACAACCGCCATCCAGACTGTGGCTGACGGCCTCAAGAAGCAGGAGGAGGAGGA
GATGGACTTCCGGTCGGGCTCACCCAGTGACAACTCAGGGGCTGAAGAGATGGAGGTGTCCCTGGCCAAG
CCCAAGCACCGCGTGACCATGAACGAGTTTGAGTACCTGAAGCTGCTGGGCAAGGGCACTTTCGGCAAGG
TGATCCTGGTGAAGGAGAAGGCCACAGGCCGCTACTACGCCATGAAGATCCTCAAGAAGGAAGTCATCGT
GGCCAAGGACGAGGTGGCCCACACACTCACCGAGAACCGCGTCCTGCAGAACTCCAGGCACCCCTTCCTC
ACAGCCCTGAAGTACTCTTTCCAGACCCACGACCGCCTCTGCTTTGTCATGGAGTACGCCAACGGGGGCG
AGCTGTTCTTCCACCTGTCCCGGGAGCGTGTGTTCTCCGAGGACCGGGCCCGCTTCTATGGCGCTGAGAT
TGTGTCAGCCCTGGACTACCTGCACTCGGAGAAGAACGTGGTGTACCGGGACCTCAAGCTGGAGAACCTC
ATGCTGGACAAGGACGGGCACATTAAGATCACAGACTTCGGGCTGTGCAAGGAGGGGATCAAGGACGGTG
CCACCATGAAGACCTTTTGCGGCACACCTGAGTACCTGGCCCCCGAGGTGCTGGAGGACAATGACTACGG
CCGTGCAGTGGACTGGTGGGGGCTGGGCGTGGTCATGTACGAGATGATGTGCGGTCGCCTGCCCTTCTAC
AACCAGGACCATGAGAAGCTTTTTGAGCTCATCCTCATGGAGGAGATCCGCTTCCCGCGCACGCTTGGTC
CCGAGGCCAAGTCCTTGCTTTCAGGGCTGCTCAAGAAGGACCCCAAGCAGAGGCTTGGCGGGGGCTCCGA
GGACGCCAAGGAGATCATGCAGCATCGCTTCTTTGCCGGTATCGTGTGGCAGCACGTGTACGAGAAGAAG
CTCAGCCCACCCTTCAAGCCCCAGGTCACGTCGGAGACTGACACCAGGTATTTTGATGAGGAGTTCACGG
CCCAGATGATCACCATCACACCACCTGACCAAGATGACAGCATGGAGTGTGTGGACAGCGAGCGCAGGCC
CCACTTCCCCCAGTTCTCCTACTCGGCCAGCGGCACGGCC
