>Addgene plasmid #81456 | pDONR223_AKT1_p.D44N | addgene partial sequence | sequence record 156381 | M13-F20 5'-TGTAAAACGACGGCCAGT-3'
TTCGTTGCAACAAATTGATGAGCAATGCTTTTTTATAATGCCAACTTTGTACAAAAAAGTTGGCACCATG
AGCGACGTGGCTATTGTGAAGGAGGGTTGGCTGCACAAACGAGGGGAGTACATCAAGACCTGGCGGCCAC
GCTACTTCCTCCTCAAGAATGATGGCACCTTCATTGGCTACAAGGAGCGGCCGCAGAATGTGGACCAACG
TGAGGCTCCCCTCAACAACTTCTCTGTGGCGCAGTGCCAGCTGATGAAGACGGAGCGGCCCCGGCCCAAC
ACCTTCATCATCCGCTGCCTGCAGTGGACCACTGTCATCGAACGCACCTTCCATGTGGAGACTCCTGAGG
AGCGGGAGGAGTGGACAACCGCCATCCAGACTGTGGCTGACGGCCTCAAGAAGCAGGAGGAGGAGGAGAT
GGACTTCCGGTCGGGCTCACCCAGTGACAACTCAGGGGCTGAAGAGATGGAGGTGTCCCTGGCCAAGCCC
AAGCACCGCGTGACCATGAACGAGTTTGAGTACCTGAAGCTGCTGGGCAAGGGCACTTTCGGCAAGGTGA
TCCTGGTGAAGGAGAAGGCCACAGGCCGCTACTACGCCATGAAGATCCTCAAGAAGGAAGTCATCGTGGC
CAAGGACGAGGTGGCCCACACACTCACCGAGAACCGCGTCCTGCAGAACTCCAGGCACCCCTTCCTCACA
GCCCTGAAGTACTCTTTCCAGACCCACGACCGCCTCTGCTTTGTCATGGAGTACGCCAACGGGGGCGAGC
TGTTCTTCCACCTGTCCCGGGAGCGTGTGTTCTCCGAGGACCGGGCCCGCTTCTATGGCGCTGAGATTGT
GTCAGCCCTGGACTACCTGCACTCGGAGAAGAACGTGGTGTACCGGGACCTCAAGCTGGAGAACCTCATG
CTGGACAAGGACGGGCACATTAAGATCACAGACTTCGGGCTGTGCAAGGAGGGGATCAAGGACGGTGCCA
CCATGAAGACCTTTTGCGGCACACCTGAGTACCTGGCCCCCGAGGTGCTGGAGGACAATGACTACGGCCG
TGCA
